Addgene plasmid #68648: pMpGWB320
Purpose: (Empty Backbone) Gateway binary vector designed for transgenic research with Marchantia polymorpha as well as other plants
Depositing lab: Takayuki Kohchi. Depositing organization: Kyoto University, Graduate School of Biostudies. Publication: Development of Gateway Binary Vector Series with Four Different Selection Markers for the Liverwort Marchantia polymorpha. Ishizaki K, Nishihama R, Ueda M, Inoue K, Ishida S, Nishimura Y, Shikanai T, Kohchi T. PLoS One. 2015 Sep 25;10(9):e0138876. doi: 10.1371/journal.pone.0138876. eCollection 2015. PONE-D-15-25288 PubMed 26406247.
Backbone
  Vector backbone: pMpGWB300
  Backbone manufacturer: Kohchi Lab., Kyoto University
  Backbone size (bp): 10455
  Modifications to backbone: Coding sequence for a fusion polypeptide between the modified EAR motif plant-specific repression domain showing strong repression activity (SRDX) and glucocorticoid receptor (GR) is cloned downstream of the Gateway cassette.
  Vector type: Plant Expression
  Selectable markers: Chlorsulfuron
  Tag / fusion protein: Modified EAR motif plant-specific repression domain showing strong repression activity (SRDX) and glucocorticoid receptor (GR) (C terminal on insert)
Growth in bacteria
  Bacterial resistance: Chloramphenicol and Spectinomycin, 25 & 50 μg/mL
  Growth temperature: 37°C
  Growth strain: DB3.1
  Copy number: High Copy
Gene/Insert
  Cloning method: Gateway Cloning
Resource information
  A portion of this plasmid was derived from a plasmid made by: The Gateway cassette was provided by Tsuyoshi Nakagawa at Shimane University, Japan.
Terms and licenses: Academic/Nonprofit Terms; Industry Terms: Not Available to Industry
How to cite: pMpGWB320 was a gift from Takayuki Kohchi (Addgene plasmid # 68648 ; http://n2t.net/addgene:68648 ; RRID:Addgene_68648)
