[The description below was written by a language model from this plasmid's Addgene catalogue record and pLannotate feature annotations shown in this document.]
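Description:
pMpGWB320 is an empty Gateway destination binary vector built on the pMpGWB300 backbone for Agrobacterium-mediated transformation of the liverwort Marchantia polymorpha and other plants. The backbone carries a ColE1/pBR322-type origin with a bom site for replication in E. coli, and the pVS1 oriV, RepA and StaA functions for replication and stable maintenance in Agrobacterium. An aadA gene provides spectinomycin selection in bacteria. Because the unrecombined Gateway cassette contains the toxic ccdB gene together with a chloramphenicol resistance gene, the empty vector is propagated in a ccdB-tolerant strain (DB3.1) under chloramphenicol and spectinomycin.

Between the nopaline-type right and left T-DNA borders lie two units. The first is the attR1–CmR–ccdB–attR2 cassette, followed in frame by the coding sequence for SRDX, a modified EAR-motif repression domain, fused to a rat glucocorticoid receptor fragment and ended by the NOS terminator. The feature table annotates only the GR portion (the short SRDX motif is not called), and it shows no plant promoter upstream of attR1. Expression therefore appears to depend on regulatory sequence brought in with the entry clone, although the record does not state this explicitly. The second unit is the plant selection marker, an acetolactate synthase gene (annotated by similarity to tobacco SURB) driven by an enhanced CaMV 35S promoter with a CaMV poly(A) signal, which confers chlorsulfuron resistance.

An LR reaction replaces ccdB with a gene of interest, typically a transcription factor, giving a C-terminal SRDX-GR fusion. SRDX converts the factor into a dominant repressor, while the GR domain generally makes its nuclear activity dependent on added glucocorticoid, allowing inducible chimeric-repressor studies.
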