Features (pLannotate 1.2.2; 28 found; start..end, strand, type, name):
     54..78      -  misc_feature   RB T-DNA repeat: right border repeat from nopaline C58 T-DNA
    144..298     -  CDS            lacZα (fragment): LacZα fragment of β-galactosidase; lacZ fragment
    323..447     +  protein_bind   attR1: mutant version of attR; recombination site for the Gateway® LR reaction LR Clonase™
    484..514     +  promoter       lac UV5 promoter: E. coli lac promoter with an "up" mutation
    541..567     +  promoter       cat promoter (fragment): promoter of the E. coli cat gene encoding chloramphenicol acetyltransferase
    568..1227    +  CDS            CmR: chloramphenicol acetyltransferase; cat; confers resistance to chloramphenicol
   1406..1564    +  CDS            ccdA (fragment): CCDA_ECO57 - Also known as H, letA. Experimental evidence at protein level: Swiss-Prot protein existence level 1. Antitoxin component of a type II toxin-antitoxin (TA) system which inhibits the post-segregational killing (PSK) of plasmid-free cells, also referred to as a plasmid addiction system. Binds to and blocks the activity of CcdB; will also remove bound CcdB protein from the CcdB-GyrA complex by forming a CcdA-CcdB complex, a process termed rejuvenation. Functions as a transcriptional corepressor for the ccdAB operon, repression also requires CcdB (By similarity). From Escherichia coli
   1569..1871    +  CDS            ccdB: CCDB_ECOLI - Also known as G, letB, letD. Experimental evidence at protein level: Swiss-Prot protein existence level 1. Toxic component of a type II toxin-antitoxin (TA) system, functioning in plasmid maintainence. Responsible for the post- segregational killing (PSK) of plasmid-free cells, also referred to as a plasmid addiction system. Half-life of over 2 hours. Cell killing by CcdB is accompanied by filamentation, defects in chromosome and plasmid segregation, defects in cell division, formation of anucleate cells, decreased DNA synthesis and plasmid loss. Interferes with the activity of DN
   1915..2039    -  protein_bind   attR2: mutant version of attR; recombination site for the Gateway® LR reaction LR Clonase™
   2089..2967    +  CDS            Nr3c1 (fragment): GCR_RAT - Also known as Grl. Experimental evidence at protein level: Swiss-Prot protein existence level 1. [Isoform A]: Has transcriptional activation and repression activity. Mediates glucocorticoid-induced apoptosis. Promotes accurate chromosome segregation during mitosis. May act as a tumor suppressor. May play a negative role in adipogenesis through the regulation of lipolytic and antilipogenic gene expression. From Rattus norvegicus (Rat).
   2986..3238    +  terminator     NOS terminator: nopaline synthase terminator and poly(A) signal
   3294..3316    -  protein_bind   lac operator (fragment): The lac repressor binds to the lac operator to inhibit transcription in E. coli. This inhibition can be relieved by adding lactose or isopropyl-β-D-thiogalactopyranoside (IPTG). lac repressor encoded by lacI
   3320..3350    -  promoter       lac promoter: promoter for the E. coli lac operon
   3365..3386    -  protein_bind   CAP binding site: CAP binding activates transcription in the presence of cAMP. E. coli catabolite activator protein
   3471..3646    -  polyA_signal   CaMV poly(A) signal: cauliflower mosaic virus polyadenylation signal
   3657..5402    -  CDS            ALS SURB (fragment): ILVB2_TOBAC - Experimental evidence at protein level: Swiss-Prot protein existence level 1. From Nicotiana tabacum (Common tobacco).
   5730..6406    -  promoter       CaMV 35S promoter (enhanced): cauliflower mosaic virus 35S promoter with a duplicated enhancer region
   6601..6625    -  misc_feature   LB T-DNA repeat: left border repeat from nopaline C58 T-DNA
   6884..6907    +  promoter       Pc promoter (fragment): intI1 (promoter lies within the coding sequence); class 1 integron promoter
   7083..7139    +  CDS            GmR (fragment): gentamycin acetyltransferase; aacC1; confers resistance to gentamycin
   7150..7937    +  CDS            SmR (fragment): aminoglycoside adenylyltransferase (Murphy, 1985); aadA; confers resistance to spectinomycin and streptomycin
   8183..8771    +  rep_origin     ori: high-copy-number ColE1/pMB1/pBR322/pUC origin of replication
   8957..9097    -  misc_feature   bom: basis of mobility region from pBR322
   9199..9238    -  CDS            rop (fragment): Rop protein, which maintains plasmids at low copy number; rop
   9441..9635    -  rep_origin     pVS1 oriV: origin of replication for the Pseudomonas plasmid pVS1 (Heeb et al., 2000)
   9701..10774   -  CDS            pVS1 RepA: replication protein from the Pseudomonas plasmid pVS1 (Heeb et al., 2000)
  11203..11832   -  CDS            pVS1 StaA: stability protein from the Pseudomonas plasmid pVS1 (Heeb et al., 2000)
  12392..12793   -  CDS            Y4CG_SINFN (fragment): Protein inferred from homology: Swiss-Prot protein existence level 3. From Sinorhizobium fredii (strain NBRC 101917 / NGR234).
>Addgene plasmid #68648 | pMpGWB320 | depositor full sequence | sequence record 130258 | pMpGWB320 sequence 13079 bps
TTTCACGCCCTTTTAAATATCCGATTATTCTAATAAACGCTCTTTTCTCTTAGGTTTACCCGCCAATATA
TCCTGTCAAACACTGATAGTTTAAACTGAAGGCGGGAAACGACAATCTGATCCAAGCTCAAGCTGCTCTA
GCATTCGCCATTCAGGCTGCGCAACTGTTGGGAAGGGCGATCGGTGCGGGCCTCTTCGCTATTACGCCAG
CTGGCGAAAGGGGGATGTGCTGCAAGGCGATTAAGTTGGGTAACGCCAGGGTTTTCCCAGTCACGACGTT
GTAAAACGACGGCCAGTGCCAAGCTTGGGTCTAGAGTTATCAACAAGTTTGTACAAAAAAGCTGAACGAG
AAACGTAAAATGATATAAATATCAATATATTAAATTAGATTTTGCATAAAAAACAGACTACATAATACTG
TAAAACACAACATATCCAGTCACTATGGCGGCCCCTCGAGGGGCCGCATTAGGCACCCCAGGCTTTACAC
TTTATGCTTCCGGCTCGTATAATGTGTGGATTTTGAGTTAGGATCCGTCTAGATTTTCAGGAGCTAAGGA
AGCTAAAATGGAGAAAAAAATCACTGGATATACCACCGTTGATATATCCCAATGGCATCGTAAAGAACAT
TTTGAGGCATTTCAGTCAGTTGCTCAATGTACCTATAACCAGACCGTTCAGCTGGATATTACGGCCTTTT
TAAAGACCGTAAAGAAAAATAAGCACAAGTTTTATCCGGCCTTTATTCACATTCTTGCCCGCCTGATGAA
TGCTCATCCGGAATTCCGTATGGCAATGAAAGACGGTGAGCTGGTGATATGGGATAGTGTTCACCCTTGT
TACACCGTTTTCCATGAGCAAACTGAAACGTTTTCATCGCTCTGGAGTGAATACCACGACGATTTCCGGC
AGTTTCTACACATATATTCGCAAGATGTGGCGTGTTACGGTGAAAACCTGGCCTATTTCCCTAAAGGGTT
TATTGAGAATATGTTTTTCGTCTCAGCCAATCCCTGGGTGAGTTTCACCAGTTTTGATTTAAACGTGGCC
AATATGGACAACTTCTTCGCCCCCGTTTTCACCATGGGCAAATATTATACGCAAGGCGACAAGGTGCTGA
TGCCGCTGGCGATTCAGGTTCATCATGCCGTCTGTGATGGCTTCCATGTCGGCAGAATGCTTAATGAATT
ACAACAGTACTGCGATGAGTGGCAGGGCGGGGCGTAAACGCGTGGATCCGGCTTACTAAAAGCCAGATAA
CAGTATGCGTATTTGCGCGCTGATTTTTGCGGTATAAGAATATATACTGATATGTATACCCGAAGTATGT
CAAAAAGAGGTGTGCTATGAAGCAGCGTATTACAGTGACAGTTGACAGCGACAGCTATCAGTTGCTCAAG
GCATATATGATGTCAATATCTCCGGTCTGGTAAGCACAACCATGCAGAATGAAGCCCGTCGTCTGCGTGC
CGAACGCTGGAAAGCGGAAAATCAGGAAGGGATGGCTGAGGTCGCCCGGTTTATTGAAATGAACGGCTCT
TTTGCTGACGAGAACAGGGACTGGTGAAATGCAGTTTAAGGTTTACACCTATAAAAGAGAGAGCCGTTAT
CGTCTGTTTGTGGATGTACAGAGTGATATTATTGACACGCCCGGGCGACGGATGGTGATCCCCCTGGCCA
GTGCACGTCTGCTGTCAGATAAAGTCTCCCGTGAACTTTACCCGGTGGTGCATATCGGGGATGAAAGCTG
GCGCATGATGACCACCGATATGGCCAGTGTGCCGGTCTCCGTTATCGGGGAAGAAGTGGCTGATCTCAGC
CACCGCGAAAATGACATCAAAAACGCCATTAACCTGATGTTCTGGGGAATATAAATGTCAGGCTCCCTTA
TACACAGCCAGTCTGCAGGTCGACCATAGTGACTGGATATGTTGTGTTTTACAGTATTATGTAGTCTGTT
TTTTATGCAAAATCTAATTTAATATATTGATATTTATATCATTTTACGTTTCTCGTTCAGCTTTCTTGTA
CAAAGTGGTTGATAACAGCTTGGATTTGGATTTGGAGTTGCGCTTGGGATTCGCCTCCGCCGGAATGGCT
AGTGAAGCTCGAAAAACAAAGAAAAAAATCAAAGGGATTCAGCAAGCCACTGCAGGAGTCTCACAAGACA
CTTCGGAAAATCCTAACAAAACAATAGTTCCTGCAGCATTACCACAGCTCACCCCTACCTTGGTGTCACT
GCTGGAGGTGATTGAACCCGAGGTGTTGTATGCAGGATATGATAGCTCTGTTCCAGATTCAGCATGGAGA
ATTATGACCACACTCAACATGTTAGGTGGGCGTCAAGTGATTGCAGCAGTGAAATGGGCAAAGGCGATAC
CAGGCTTCAGAAACTTACACCTGGATGACCAAATGACCCTGCTACAGTACTCATGGATGTTTCTCATGGC
ATTTGCCCTGGGTTGGAGATCATACAGACAATCAAGTGGAAACCTGCTCTGCTTTGCTCCTGATCTGATT
ATTAATGAGCAGAGAATGTCTCTACCCTGCATGTATGACCAATGTAAACACATGCTGTTTGTCTCCTCTG
AATTACAAAGATTGCAGGTATCCTATGAAGAGTATCTCTGTATGAAAACCTTACTGCTTCTCTCCTCAGT
TCCTAAGGAAGGTCTGAAGAGCCAAGAGTTATTTGATGAGATTCGAATGACTTATATCAAAGAGCTAGGA
AAAGCCATCGTCAAAAGGGAAGGGAACTCCAGTCAGAACTGGCAACGGTTTTACCAACTGACAAAACTTC
TGGACTCCATGCATGAGGTGGTTGAGAATCTCCTTACCTACTGCTTCCAGACATTTTTGGATAAGACCAT
GAGTATTGAATTCCCAGAGATGTTAGCTGAAATCATCACTAATCAGATACCAAAATATTCAAATGGAAAT
ATCAAGAAGCTGCTGTTTCATCAAAAATAGAGCTCGAATTTCCCCGATCGTTCAAACATTTGGCAATAAA
GTTTCTTAAGATTGAATCCTGTTGCCGGTCTTGCGATGATTATCATATAATTTCTGTTGAATTACGTTAA
GCATGTAATAATTAACATGTAATGCATGACGTTATTTATGAGATGGGTTTTTATGATTAGAGTCCCGCAA
TTATACATTTAATACGCGATAGAAAACAAAATATAGCGCGCAAACTAGGATAAATTATCGCGCGCGGTGT
CATCTATGTTACTAGATCGGGAATTGGTTCCGGAACCAATTCGTAATCATGGTCATAGCTGTTTCCTGTG
TGAAATTGTTATCCGCTCACAATTCCACACAACATACGAGCCGGAAGCATAAAGTGTAAAGCCTGGGGTG
CCTAATGAGTGAGCTAACTCACATTAGGCTGAATTAGGCGCGCCTATTTCTGAATTCAACACATTGCGGA
CGTTTTTAATGTACTGAATTAACGCCGAATTAATTCGGGGGATCTGGATTTTAGTACTGGATTTTGGTTT
TAGGAATTAGAAATTTTATTGATAGAAGTATTTTACAAATACAAATACATACTAAGGGTTTCTTATATGC
TCAACACATGAGCGAAACCCTATAGGAACCCTAAATTCCCTTATCTGGGAACTACTCACACATTATTATG
GAGAAACTCGAAGTTAGTATATAGTCCTTCCATCACCCTCTGTGATAATCTCCTTAAAACTTGCTCCCCC
AGGAATCATAGGCAGAACGTGCTCCTGGTGGGGAACTATCACATCCAGTAAATAAGGACCGGGAGAATCT
AGCATAGTTTGAATTGCTGCTCTTAGTTCATCCTTCTTCACCACACGCGCATTTGGCACCTTGAAACCGT
CTGCAACTGTACAGAAGTCGGGGTAGATCTGCTCCTCGTGATCTGGATCACCTAAGTAAGTATGTGCTCT
GTTGGCCTTGTAGAATCTATCCTCCAATTGTACGACCATTCCTAGATGTTGGTTGTTTAAGATCATGATC
TTCACGGGTAACTTCTCCACAAAAATTGTAGCCAACTCCTGTACGTTCATCACAAAGCTACCATCGCCAT
CGATGTCGATCACAGGAATATCTGGTTGAGTTGCGGCAGCCCCCAAAGCAGAAGGAAGTCCGAATCCCAT
GGCTCCAAGACCTCCAGATGTCAACCAACGCCGCGGTTCGTTGTACTTGAACCACTGGGCTGCCCACATT
TGATGTTGGCCAACACCAGTAGATATGATGGCATTTCCACCAGTGAGTTCGTACAGCGTCTGTATGGCAG
ATTGAGGAGCAATGGCATCCTCGAATACGGGAAACTTCATTGGCCATTTCTGCTTTTGTTCTTCTAGTTC
TGCCACCCAGTTGGAGAAGTCGAAAGTCCTCTTTTGACTCTTCAAGAGGGCATTGATTTCACTTAGCGCA
GGTTTCACATCAGCACACATGGACACATGGGGCTGTTTGTTCTTTCCAATTTCAGCAGGGTCAATATCGA
TATGAACGATGCTGGACCTGCTAGCAAAAGTCTCCAGTTTACCAGTCACTCGATCGTCGAAACGCACTCC
AAATGCCAACAACAGATCTGCTTGGTCCACGGCGTAGTTGGCGTAAACAGTTCCATGCATTCCAAGCATT
TTCAAACTTAATGGATCAGACTCGGGATACGCTCCCAAACCCATTAAAGTCGATGTGATAGGAATTCCGG
TAAGCTCGACAAATTCCCTCAACTCTTCGCTGGCGTGATTGCAACCTCCTCCAGAATACACTACAGGCTT
CTTAGAACTAGAAATGAGTCTTATAATCTGCTCGATTAACGTTGGTTCCGGTGGCCGAGGCAGTCGTTGT
AAGTAGCCCTTCAGTTGCATTGGCTGAGACCAATCTGGAATAGCCATTTGCTGTTGCACGTCCTTGGGAA
TATCTACCAAGACTGGGCCCGGCCTACCTGAAGCTGCCAAAAAGAAAGCCTCCCTGATTACGCGAGGGAT
GTCATCAATGTTCATAACAAGGTAATTGTGCTTGGTGATCGATCTCGTAACCTCCACAATTGGAGTTTCT
TGAAAAGCATCGGTACCAATCATCCTACTGGATACTTGACCTGTAATGGCCACTAGTGGCACACTGTCCA
AGAGGGCATCAGCGAGCCCGGTAACAAGATTGGTCGCTCCAGGACCGGATGTGGCTATACAAACCCCTAC
TCGTCCAGACGATTTAGCATAACCTTCAGCAGCGAAAATCTCCCCCTGCTCGTGGCGACAGAGAATGTTG
CGGATGCTGCTGGAACGTGTAAGAGCCTGGTGAATCTCCATAGACGCTCCGCCGGGATAAGCGAACACCG
TTCTAATCCCTTCTCGCTCAAGAGCCTCCACCAAAATGTCGGCTCCTTTGCGGGGCTCGTCATCCTTGTA
GCGAGACTGAAAGTCGGACGGGGTTGGTGCAACGAGTGACTTCCCGCTGCTAAGCCGTGGTCCACTCACA
TCGACTGCAGACTGGATCTTCTCGCTAACAGCTTGGGCTTTCACTTCCAGTGAACGCTCAGTCTTCCGAG
AGGTGTTGTATGCATGTCCCCTCAGAGCGGCTCCCGAGAAGAAACCACTCCTCACCTTTAGCTCTTTAGC
TCCCTTGCAACAAGACCTTGCCGATGGCTGCACCTTCTCCAGGCTCGCTATGCTCAAAGGCACAGCTGCG
CATCCACTAATTGACGCCATGCTCGAGAGAGATAGATTTGTAGAGAGAGACTGGTGATTTCAGCGTGTCC
TCTCCAAATGAAATGAACTTCCTTATATAGAGGAAGGGTCTTGCGAAGGATAGTGGGATTGTGCGTCATC
CCTTACGTCAGTGGAGATATCACATCAATCCACTTGCTTTGAAGACGTGGTTGGAACGTCTTCTTTTTCC
ACGATGCTCCTCGTGGGTGGGGGTCCATCTTTGGGACCACTGTCGGCAGAGGCATCTTGAACGATAGCCT
TTCCTTTATCGCAATTATGGCATTTGTAGGTGCCACCTTCCTTTTCTACTGTCCTTTTGATGAAGTGACA
GATAGCTGGGCAATGGAATCCGAGGAGGTTTCCCGATATTACCCTTTGTTGAAAAGTCTCAATAGCCCTT
TGGTCTTCTGAGACTGTATCTTTGATATTCTTGGAGTAGACGAGAGTGTCGTGCTCCACCATGTTCACAT
CAATCCACTTGCTTTGAAGACGTGGTTGGAACGTCTTCTTTTTCCACGATGCTCCTCGTGGGTGGGGGTC
CATCTTTGGGACCACTGTCGGCAGAGGCATCTTGAACGATAGCCTTTCCTTTATCGCAATGATGGCATTT
GTAGGTGCCACCTTCCTTTTCTACTGTCCTTTTGATGAAGTGACAGATAGCTGGGCAATGGAATCCGAGG
AGGTTTCCCGATATTACCCTTTGTTGAAAAGTCTCAATAGCCCTTTGGTCTTCTGAGACTGTATCTTTGA
TATTCTTGGAGTAGACGAGAGTGTCGTGCTCCACCATGTTGGCAAGCTGCTCTAGCCAATACGCAAACCG
AATTCAGAAATAAATTCAGCCTAATTCGGCGTTAATTCAGTACATTAAAAACGTCCGCAATGTGTTATTA
AGTTGTCTAAGCGTCAATTTGTTTACACCACAATATATCCTGCCACCAGCCAGCCAACAGCTCCCCGACC
GGCAGCTCGGCACAAAATCACCACTCGATACAGGCAGCCCATCAGTCCGGGACGGCGTCAGCGGGAGAGC
CGTTGTAAGGCGGCAGACTTTGCTCATGTTACCGATGCTATTCGGAAGAACGGCAACTAAGCTGCCGGGT
TTGAAACACGGATGATCTCGCGGAGGGTAGCATGTTGATTGTAACGATGACAGAGCGTTGCTGCCTGTGA
TCAATTCGGGCACGAACCCAGTGGACATAAGCCTGTTCGGTTCGTAAGCTGTAATGCAAGTAGCGTATGC
GCTCACGCAACTGGTCCAGAACCTTGACCGAACGCAGCGGTGGTAACGGCGCAGTGGCGGTTTTCATGGC
TTGTTATGACTGTTTTTTTGGGGTACAGTCTATGCCTCGGGCATCCAAGCAGCAAGCGCGTTACGCCGTG
GGTCGATGTTTGATGTTATGGAGCAGCAACGATGTTACGCAGCAGGGCAGTCGCCCTAAAACAAAGTTAA
ACATCATGGGGGAAGCGGTGATCGCCGAAGTATCGACTCAACTATCAGAGGTAGTTGGCGTCATCGAGCG
CCATCTCGAACCGACGTTGCTGGCCGTACATTTGTACGGCTCCGCAGTGGATGGCGGCCTGAAGCCACAC
AGTGATATTGATTTGCTGGTTACGGTGACCGTAAGGCTTGATGAAACAACGCGGCGAGCTTTGATCAACG
ACCTTTTGGAAACTTCGGCTTCCCCTGGAGAGAGCGAGATTCTCCGCGCTGTAGAAGTCACCATTGTTGT
GCACGACGACATCATTCCGTGGCGTTATCCAGCTAAGCGCGAACTGCAATTTGGAGAATGGCAGCGCAAT
GACATTCTTGCAGGTATCTTCGAGCCAGCCACGATCGACATTGATCTGGCTATCTTGCTGACAAAAGCAA
GAGAACATAGCGTTGCCTTGGTAGGTCCAGCGGCGGAGGAACTCTTTGATCCGGTTCCTGAACAGGATCT
ATTTGAGGCGCTAAATGAAACCTTAACGCTATGGAACTCGCCGCCCGACTGGGCTGGCGATGAGCGAAAT
GTAGTGCTTACGTTGTCCCGCATTTGGTACAGCGCAGTAACCGGCAAAATCGCGCCGAAGGATGTCGCTG
CCGACTGGGCAATGGAGCGCCTGCCGGCCCAGTATCAGCCCGTCATACTTGAAGCTAGACAGGCTTATCT
TGGACAAGAAGAAGATCGCTTGGCCTCGCGCGCAGATCAGTTGGAAGAATTTGTCCACTACGTGAAAGGC
GAGATCACCAAGGTAGTCGGCAAATAATGTCTAGCTAGAAATTCGTTCAAGCCGACGCCGCTTCGCGGCG
CGGCTTAACTCAAGCGTTAGATGCACTAAGCACATAATTGCTCACAGCCAAACTATCAGGTCAAGTCTGC
TTTTATTATTTTTAAGCGTGCATAATAAGCCCTACACAAATTGGGAGATATATCATGCATGACCAAAATC
CCTTAACGTGAGTTTTCGTTCCACTGAGCGTCAGACCCCGTAGAAAAGATCAAAGGATCTTCTTGAGATC
CTTTTTTTCTGCGCGTAATCTGCTGCTTGCAAACAAAAAAACCACCGCTACCAGCGGTGGTTTGTTTGCC
GGATCAAGAGCTACCAACTCTTTTTCCGAAGGTAACTGGCTTCAGCAGAGCGCAGATACCAAATACTGTC
CTTCTAGTGTAGCCGTAGTTAGGCCACCACTTCAAGAACTCTGTAGCACCGCCTACATACCTCGCTCTGC
TAATCCTGTTACCAGTGGCTGCTGCCAGTGGCGATAAGTCGTGTCTTACCGGGTTGGACTCAAGACGATA
GTTACCGGATAAGGCGCAGCGGTCGGGCTGAACGGGGGGTTCGTGCACACAGCCCAGCTTGGAGCGAACG
ACCTACACCGAACTGAGATACCTACAGCGTGAGCTATGAGAAAGCGCCACGCTTCCCGAAGGGAGAAAGG
CGGACAGGTATCCGGTAAGCGGCAGGGTCGGAACAGGAGAGCGCACGAGGGAGCTTCCAGGGGGAAACGC
CTGGTATCTTTATAGTCCTGTCGGGTTTCGCCACCTCTGACTTGAGCGTCGATTTTTGTGATGCTCGTCA
GGGGGGCGGAGCCTATGGAAAAACGCCAGCAACGCGGCCTTTTTACGGTTCCTGGCCTTTTGCTGGCCTT
TTGCTCACATGTTCTTTCCTGCGTTATCCCCTGATTCTGTGGATAACCGTATTACCGCCTTTGAGTGAGC
TGATACCGCTCGCCGCAGCCGAACGACCGAGCGCAGCGAGTCAGTGAGCGAGGAAGCGGAAGAGCGCCTG
ATGCGGTATTTTCTCCTTACGCATCTGTGCGGTATTTCACACCGCATATGGTGCACTCTCAGTACAATCT
GCTCTGATGCCGCATAGTTAAGCCAGTATACACTCCGCTATCGCTACGTGACTGGGTCATGGCTGCGCCC
CGACACCCGCCAACACCCGCTGACGCGCCCTGACGGGCTTGTCTGCTCCCGGCATCCGCTTACAGACAAG
CTGTGACCGTCTCCGGGAGCTGCATGTGTCAGAGGTTTTCACCGTCATCACCGAAACGCGCGAGGCAGGG
TGCCTTGATGTGGGCGCCGGCGGTCGAGTGGCGACGGCGCGGCTTGTCCGCGCCCTGGTAGATTGCCTGG
CCGTAGGCCAGCCATTTTTGAGCGGCCAGCGGCCGCGATAGGCCGACGCGAAGCGGCGGGGCGTAGGGAG
CGCAGCGACCGAAGGGTAGGCGCTTTTTGCAGCTCTTCGGCTGTGCGCTGGCCAGACAGTTATGCACAGG
CCAGGCGGGTTTTAAGAGTTTTAATAAGTTTTAAAGAGTTTTAGGCGGAAAAATCGCCTTTTTTCTCTTT
TATATCAGTCACTTACATGTGTGACCGGTTCCCAATGTACGGCTTTGGGTTCCCAATGTACGGGTTCCGG
TTCCCAATGTACGGCTTTGGGTTCCCAATGTACGTGCTATCCACAGGAAAGAGACCTTTTCGACCTTTTT
CCCCTGCTAGGGCAATTTGCCCTAGCATCTGCTCCGTACATTAGGAACCGGCGGATGCTTCGCCCTCGAT
CAGGTTGCGGTAGCGCATGACTAGGATCGGGCCAGCCTGCCCCGCCTCCTCCTTCAAATCGTACTCCGGC
AGGTCATTTGACCCGATCAGCTTGCGCACGGTGAAACAGAACTTCTTGAACTCTCCGGCGCTGCCACTGC
GTTCGTAGATCGTCTTGAACAACCATCTGGCTTCTGCCTTGCCTGCGGCGCGGCGTGCCAGGCGGTAGAG
AAAACGGCCGATGCCGGGATCGATCAAAAAGTAATCGGGGTGAACCGTCAGCACGTCCGGGTTCTTGCCT
TCTGTGATCTCGCGGTACATCCAATCAGCTAGCTCGATCTCGATGTACTCCGGCCGCCCGGTTTCGCTCT
TTACGATCTTGTAGCGGCTAATCAAGGCTTCACCCTCGGATACCGTCACCAGGCGGCCGTTCTTGGCCTT
CTTCGTACGCTGCATGGCAACGTGCGTGGTGTTTAACCGAATGCAGGTTTCTACCAGGTCGTCTTTCTGC
TTTCCGCCATCGGCTCGCCGGCAGAACTTGAGTACGTCCGCAACGTGTGGACGGAACACGCGGCCGGGCT
TGTCTCCCTTCCCTTCCCGGTATCGGTTCATGGATTCGGTTAGATGGGAAACCGCCATCAGTACCAGGTC
GTAATCCCACACACTGGCCATGCCGGCCGGCCCTGCGGAAACCTCTACGTGCCCGTCTGGAAGCTCGTAG
CGGATCACCTCGCCAGCTCGTCGGTCACGCTTCGACAGACGGAAAACGGCCACGTCCATGATGCTGCGAC
TATCGCGGGTGCCCACGTCATAGAGCATCGGAACGAAAAAATCTGGTTGCTCGTCGCCCTTGGGCGGCTT
CCTAATCGACGGCGCACCGGCTGCCGGCGGTTGCCGGGATTCTTTGCGGATTCGATCAGCGGCCGCTTGC
CACGATTCACCGGGGCGTGCTTCTGCCTCGATGCGTTGCCGCTGGGCGGCCTGCGCGGCCTTCAACTTCT
CCACCAGGTCATCACCCAGCGCCGCGCCGATTTGTACCGGGCCGGATGGTTTGCGACCGCTCACGCCGAT
TCCTCGGGCTTGGGGGTTCCAGTGCCATTGCAGGGCCGGCAGACAACCCAGCCGCTTACGCCTGGCCAAC
CGCCCGTTCCTCCACACATGGGGCATTCCACGGCGTCGGTGCCTGGTTGTTCTTGATTTTCCATGCCGCC
TCCTTTAGCCGCTAAAATTCATCTACTCATTTATTCATTTGCTCATTTACTCTGGTAGCTGCGCGATGTA
TTCAGATAGCAGCTCGGTAATGGTCTTGCCTTGGCGTACCGCGTACATCTTCAGCTTGGTGTGATCCTCC
GCCGGCAACTGAAAGTTGACCCGCTTCATGGCTGGCGTGTCTGCCAGGCTGGCCAACGTTGCAGCCTTGC
TGCTGCGTGCGCTCGGACGGCCGGCACTTAGCGTGTTTGTGCTTTTGCTCATTTTCTCTTTACCTCATTA
ACTCAAATGAGTTTTGATTTAATTTCAGCGGCCAGCGCCTGGACCTCGCGGGCAGCGTCGCCCTCGGGTT
CTGATTCAAGAACGGTTGTGCCGGCGGCGGCAGTGCCTGGGTAGCTCACGCGCTGCGTGATACGGGACTC
AAGAATGGGCAGCTCGTACCCGGCCAGCGCCTCGGCAACCTCACCGCCGATGCGCGTGCCTTTGATCGCC
CGCGACACGACAAAGGCCGCTTGTAGCCTTCCATCCGTGACCTCAATGCGCTGCTTAACCAGCTCCACCA
GGTCGGCGGTGGCCCATATGTCGTAAGGGCTTGGCTGCACCGGAATCAGCACGAAGTCGGCTGCCTTGAT
CGCGGACACAGCCAAGTCCGCCGCCTGGGGCGCTCCGTCGATCACTACGAAGTCGCGCCGGCCGATGGCC
TTCACGTCGCGGTCAATCGTCGGGCGGTCGATGCCGACAACGGTTAGCGGTTGATCTTCCCGCACGGCCG
CCCAATCGCGGGCACTGCCCTGGGGATCGGAATCGACTAACAGAACATCGGCCCCGGCGAGTTGCAGGGC
GCGGGCTAGATGGGTTGCGATGGTCGTCTTGCCTGACCCGCCTTTCTGGTTAAGTACAGCGATAACCTTC
ATGCGTTCCCCTTGCGTATTTGTTTATTTACTCATCGCATCATATACGCAGCGACCGCATGACGCAAGCT
GTTTTACTCAAATACACATCACCTTTTTAGACGGCGGCGCTCGGTTTCTTCAGCGGCCAAGCTGGCCGGC
CAGGCCGCCAGCTTGGCATCAGACAAACCGGCCAGGATTTCATGCAGCCGCACGGTTGAGACGTGCGCGG
GCGGCTCGAACACGTACCCGGCCGCGATCATCTCCGCCTCGATCTCTTCGGTAATGAAAAACGGTTCGTC
CTGGCCGTCCTGGTGCGGTTTCATGCTTGTTCCTCTTGGCGTTCATTCTCGGCGGCCGCCAGGGCGTCGG
CCTCGGTCAATGCGTCCTCACGGAAGGCACCGCGCCGCCTGGCCTCGGTGGGCGTCACTTCCTCGCTGCG
CTCAAGTGCGCGGTACAGGGTCGAGCGATGCACGCCAAGCAGTGCAGCCGCCTCTTTCACGGTGCGGCCT
TCCTGGTCGATCAGCTCGCGGGCGTGCGCGATCTGTGCCGGGGTGAGGGTAGGGCGGGGGCCAAACTTCA
CGCCTCGGGCCTTGGCGGCCTCGCGCCCGCTCCGGGTGCGGTCGATGATTAGGGAACGCTCGAACTCGGC
AATGCCGGCGAACACGGTCAACACCATGCGGCCGGCCGGCGTGGTGGTGTCGGCCCACGGCTCTGCCAGG
CTACGCAGGCCCGCGCCGGCCTCCTGGATGCGCTCGGCAATGTCCAGTAGGTCGCGGGTGCTGCGGGCCA
GGCGGTCTAGCCTGGTCACTGTCACAACGTCGCCAGGGCGTAGGTGGTCAAGCATCCTGGCCAGCTCCGG
GCGGTCGCGCCTGGTGCCGGTGATCTTCTCGGAAAACAGCTTGGTGCAGCCGGCCGCGTGCAGTTCGGCC
CGTTGGTTGGTCAAGTCCTGGTCGTCGGTGCTGACGCGGGCATAGCCCAGCAGGCCAGCGGCGGCGCTCT
TGTTCATGGCGTAATGTCTCCGGTTCTAGTCGCAAGTATTCTACTTTATGCGACTAAAACACGCGACAAG
AAAACGCCAGGAAAAGGGCAGGGCGGCAGCCTGTCGCGTAACTTAGGACTTGTGCGACATGTCGTTTTCA
GAAGACGGCTGCACTGAACGTCAGAAGCCGACTGCACTATAGCAGCGGAGGGGTTGGATCAAAGTACTTT
GATCCCGAGGGGAACCCTGTGGTTGGCATGCACATACAAATGGACGAACGGATAAACCT
