>Addgene plasmid #68648 | pMpGWB320 | addgene partial sequence | sequence record 128402 | ccdB-Fwd 5'-GCATGATGACCACCGATATG-3'
CAGGCTCCCTTATACACAGCCAGTCTGCAGGTCGACCATAGTGACTGGATATGTTGTGTTTTACAGTATT
ATGTAGTCTGTTTTTTATGCAAAATCTAATTTAATATATTGATATTTATATCATTTTACGTTTCTCGTTC
AGCTTTCTTGTACAAAGTGGTTGATAACAGCTTGGATTTGGATTTGGAGTTGCGCTTGGGATTCGCCTCC
GCCGGAATGGCTAGTGAAGCTCGAAAAACAAAGAAAAAAATCAAAGGGATTCAGCAAGCCACTGCAGGAG
TCTCACAAGACACTTCGGAAAATCCTAACAAAACAATAGTTCCTGCAGCATTACCACAGCTCACCCCTAC
CTTGGTGTCACTGCTGGAG
