>Addgene plasmid #68648 | pMpGWB320 | addgene partial sequence | sequence record 130257 | M13pUC-Fwd 5'-CCCAGTCACGACGTTGTAAAACG-3'
TATTAAATTAGATTTTGCATAAAAAACAGACTACATAATACTGTAAAACACAACATATCCAGTCACTATG
GCGGCCCCTCGAGGGGCCGCATTAGGCACCCCAGGCTTTACACTTTATGCTTCCGGCTCGTATAATGTGT
GGATTTTGAGTTAGGATCCGTCTAGATTTTCAGGAGCTAAGGAAGCTAAAATGGAGAAAAAAATCACTGG
ATATACCACCGTTGATATATCCCAATGGCATCGTAAAGAACATTTTGAGGCATTTCAGTCAGTTGCTCAA
TGTACCTATAACCAGACCGTTCAGCTGGATATTACGGCCTTTTTAAAGACCGTAAAGAAAAATAAGCACA
AGTTTTATCCGGCCTTTATTCACATTCTTGCCCGCCTGATGAATGCTCATCCGGAATTCCGTATGGCAAT
GAAAGACGGTGAGCTGGTGATATGGGATAGTGTTCACCCTTGTTACACCGTTT
